>Addgene plasmid #240588 | pET21a asyn(66-140) K102A | addgene full sequence | sequence record 481738 | Addgene NGS Result
TGGCGAATGGG
[124 nt withheld, positions 12-135]
C
[91 nt withheld, positions 137-227]
A
[49 nt withheld, positions 229-277]
CCTTTGACGTTGGAGTCCACGTTCTTT
[37 nt withheld, positions 305-341]
ACCCTATCTCGGTCTATTCTTTTGATTTATAAGGGATTTTGCCGATTTCGGCCTATTGGTTAAAAAATGA
GCTGATTTAACAAAAATTTAACGCGAATTTTAACAAAATATTAACGCTTACAATTTAGGTGGCACTTTTC
GGGGAAATGTGCGCGGAACCCCTATTTGTTTATTTTTCTAAATACATTCAAATATGTATCCGCTCATGAG
ACAATAACCCTGATAAATGCTTCAATAATATTGAAAAAGGAAGAGTATGAGTATTCAACATTTCCGTGTC
GCCCTTATTCCCTTTTTTGCGGCATTTTGCCTTCCTGTTTTTGCTCACCCAGAAACGCTGGTGAAAGTAA
AAGATGCTGAAGATCAGTTGGGTGCACGAGTGGGTTACATCGAACTGGATCTCAACAGCGGTAAGATCCT
TGAGAGTTTTCGCCCCGAAGAACGTTTTCCAATGATGAGCACTTTTAAAGTTCTGCTATGTGGCGCGGTA
TTATCCCGTATTGACGCCGGGCAAGAGCAACTCGGTCGCCGCATACACTATTCTCAGAATGACTTGGTTG
AGTACTCACCAGTCACAGAAAAGCATCTTACGGATGGCATGACAGTAAGAGAATTATGCAGTGCTGCCAT
AACCATGAGTGATAACACTGCGGCCAACTTACTTCTGACAACGATCGGAGGACCGAAGGAGCTAACCGCT
TTTTTGCACAACATGGGGGATCATGTAACTCGCCTTGATCGTTGGGAACCGGAGCTGAATGAAGCCATAC
CAAACGACGAGCGTGACACCACGATGCCTGCAGCAATGGCAACAACGTTGCGCAAACTATTAACTGGCGA
ACTACTTACTCTAGCTTCCCGGCAACAATTAATAGACTGGATGGAGGCGGATAAAGTTGCAGGACCACTT
CTGCGCTCGGCCCTTCCGGCTGGCTGGTTTATTGCTGATAAATCTGGAGCCGGTGAGCGTGGGTCTCGCG
GTATCATTGCAGCACTGGGGCCAGATGGTAAGCCCTCCCGTATCGTAGTTATCTACACGACGGGGAGTCA
GGCAACTATGGATGAACGAAATAGACAGATCGCTGAGATAGGTGCCTCACTGATTAAGCATTGGTAACTG
TCAGACCAAGTTTACTCATATATACTTTAGATTGATTTAAAACTTCATTTTTAATTTAAAAGGATCTAGG
TGAAGATCCTTTTTGATAATCTCATGACCAAAATCCCTTAACGTGAGTTTTCGTTCCACTGAGCGTCAGA
CCCCGTAGAAAAGATCAAAGGATCTTCTTGAGATCCTTTTTTTCTGCGCGTAATCTGCTGCTTGCAAACA
AAAAAACCACCGCTACCAGCGGTGGTTTGTTTGCCGGATCAAGAGCTACCAACTCTTTTTCCGAAGGTAA
CTGGCTTCAGCAGAGCGCAGATACCAAATACTGTCCTTCTAGTGTAGCCGTAGTTAGGCCACCACTTCAA
GAACTCTGTAGCACCGCCTACATACCTCGCTCTGCTAATCCTGTTACCAGTGGCTGCTGCCAGTGGCGAT
AAGTCGTGTCTTACCGGGTTGGACTCAAGACGATAGTTACCGGATAAGGCGCAGCGGTCGGGCTGAACGG
GGGGTTCGTGCACACAGCCCAGCTTGGAGCGAACGACCTACACCGAACTGAGATACCTACAGCGTGAGCT
ATGAGAAAGCGCCACGCTTCCCGAAGGGAGAAAGGCGGACAGGTATCCGGTAAGCGGCAGGGTCGGAACA
GGAGAGCGCACGAGGGAGCTTCCAGGGGGAAACGCCTGGTATCTTTATAGTCCTGTCGGGTTTCGCCACC
TCTGACTTGAGCGTCGATTTTTGTGATGCTCGTCAGGGGGGCGGAGCCTATGGAAAAACGCCAGCAACGC
GGCCTTTTTACGGTTCCTGGCCTTTTGCTGGCCTTTTGCTCACATGTTCTTTCCTGCGTTATCCCCTGAT
TCTGTGGATAACCGTATTACCGCCTTTGAGTGAGCTGATACCGCTCGCCGCAGCCGAACGACCGAGCGCA
GCGAGTCAGTGAGCGAGGAAGCGGAAGAGCGCCTGATGCGGTATTTTCTCCTTACGCATCTGTGCGGTAT
TTCACACCGCAATGGTGCACTCTCAGTACAATCTGCTCTGATGCCGCATAGTTAAGCCAGTATACACTCC
GCTATCGCTACGTGACTGGGTCATGGCTGCGCCCCGACACCCGCCAACACCCGCTGACGCGCCCTGACGG
GCTTGTCTGCTCCCGGCATCCGCTTACAGACAAGCTGTGACCGTCTCCGGGAGCTGCATGTGTCAGAGGT
TTTCACCGTCATCACCGAAACGCGCGAGGCAGCTGCGGTAAAGCTCATCAGCGTGGTCGTGAAGCGATTC
ACAGATGTCTGCCTGTTCATCCGCGTCCAGCTCGTTGAGTTTCTCCAGAAGCGTTAATGTCTGGCTTCTG
ATAAAGCGGGCCATGTTAAGGGCGGTTTTTTCCTGTTTGGTCACTGATGCCTCCGTGTAAGGGGGATTTC
TGTTCATGGGGGTAATGATACCGATGAAACGAGAGAGGATGCTCACGATACGGGTTACTGATGATGAACA
TGCCCGGTTACTGGAACGTTGTGAGGGTAAACAACTGGCGGTATGGATGCGGCGGGACCAGAGAAAAATC
ACTCAGGGTCAATGCCAGCGCTTCGTTAATACAGATGTAGGTGTTCCACAGGGTAGCCAGCAGCATCCTG
CGATGCAGATCCGGAACATAATGGTGCAGGGCGCTGACTTCCGCGTTTCCAGACTTTACGAAACACGGAA
ACCGAAGACCATTCATGTTGTTGCTCAGGTCGCAGACGTTTTGCAGCAGCAGTCGCTTCACGTTCGCTCG
CGTATCGGTGATTCATTCTGCTAACCAGTAAGGCAACCCCGCCAGCCTAGCCGGGTCCTCAACGACAGGA
GCACGATCATGCGCACCCGTGGGGCCGCCATGCCGGCGATAATGGCCTGCTTCTCGCCGAAACGTTTGGT
GGCGGGACCAGTGACGAAGGCTTGAGCGAGGGCGTGCAAGATTCCGAATACCGCAAGCGACAGGCCGATC
ATCGTCGCGCTCCAGCGAAAGCGGTCCTCGCCGAAAATGACCCAGAGCGCTGCCGGCACCTGTCCTACGA
GTTGCATGATAAAGAAGACAGTCATAAGTGCGGCGACGATAGTCATGCCCCGCGCCCACCGGAAGGAGCT
GACTGGGTTGAAGGCTCTCAAGGGCATCGGTCGAGATCCCGGTGCCTAATGAGTGAGCTAACTTACATTA
ATTGCGTTGCGCTCACTGCCCGCTTTCCAGTCGGGAAACCTGTCGTGCCAGCTGCATTAATGAATCGGCC
AACGCGCGGGGAGAGGCGGTTTGCGTATTGGGCGCCAGGGTGGTTTTTCTTTTCACCAGTGAGACGGGCA
ACAGCTGATTGCCCTTCACCGCCTGGCCCTGAGAGAGTTGCAGCAAGCGGTCCACGCTGGTTTGCCCCAG
CAGGCGAAAATCCTGTTTGATGGTGGTTAACGGCGGGATATAACATGAGCTGTCTTCGGTATCGTCGTAT
CCCACTACCGAGATATCCGCACCAACGCGCAGCCCGGACTCGGTAATGGCGCGCATTGCGCCCAGCGCCA
TCTGATCGTTGGCAACCAGCATCGCAGTGGGAACGATGCCCTCATTCAGCATTTGCATGGTTTGTTGAAA
ACCGGACATGGCACTCCAGTCGCCTTCCCGTTCCGCTATCGGCTGAATTTGATTGCGAGTGAGATATTTA
TGCCAGCCAGCCAGACGCAGACGCGCCGAGACAGAACTTAATGGGCCCGCTAACAGCGCGATTTGCTGGT
GACCCAATGCGACCAGATGCTCCACGCCCAGTCGCGTACCGTCTTCATGGGAGAAAATAATACTGTTGAT
GGGTGTCTGGTCAGAGACATCAAGAAATAACGCCGGAACATTAGTGCAGGCAGCTTCCACAGCAATGGCA
TCCTGGTCATCCAGCGGATAGTTAATGATCAGCCCACTGACGCGTTGCGCGAGAAGATTGTGCACCGCCG
CTTTACAGGCTTCGACGCCGCTTCGTTCTACCATCGACACCACCACGCTGGCACCCAGTTGATCGGCGCG
AGATTTAATCGCCGCGACAATTTGCGACGGCGCGTGCAGGGCCAGACTGGAGGTGGCAACGCCAATCAGC
AACGACTGTTTGCCCGCCAGTTGTTGTGCCACGCGGTTGGGAATGTAATTCAGCTCCGCCATCGCCGCTT
CCACTTTTTCCCGCGTTTTCGCAGAAACGTGGCTGGCCTGGTTCACCACGCGGGAAACGGTCTGATAAGA
GACACCGGCATACTCTGCGACATCGTATAACGTTACTGGTTTCACATTCACCACCCTGAATTGACTCTCT
TCCGGGCGCTATCATGCCATACCGCGAAAGGTTTTGCGCCATTCGATGGTGTCCGGGATCTCGACGCTCT
CCCTTATGCGACTCCTGCATTAGGAAGCAGCCCAGTAGTAGGTTGAGGCCGTTGAGCACCGCCGCCGCAA
GGAATGGTGCATGCAAGGAGATGGCGCCCAACAGTCCCCCGGCCACGGGGCCTGCCACCATACCCACGCC
GAAACAAGCGCTCATGAGCCCGAAGTGGCGAGCCCGATCTTCCCCATCGGTGATGTCGGCGATATAGGCG
CCAGCAACCGCACCTGTGGCGCCGGTGATGCCGGCCACGATGCGTCCGGCGTAGAGGATCGAGATCTCGA
TCCCGCGAAATTAATACGACTCACTATAGGGGAATTGTGAGCGGATAACAATTCCCCTCTAGAAATAATT
TTGTTTAACTTTAAGAAGGAGATATACATATGCATCACCATCATCACCACGATGACGATGACAAGGTTGG
AGGAGCAGTGGTGACGGGTGTGACAGCAGTAGCCCAGAAGACAGTGGAGGGAGCAGGGAGCATTGCAGCA
GCCACTGGCTTTGTCAAAAAGGACCAGTTGGGCGCGAATGAAGAAGGAGCCCCACAGGAAGGAATTCTGG
AAGATATGCCTGTGGATCCTGACAATGAGGCTTATGAAATGCCTTCTGAGGAAGGGTATCAAGACTATGA
ACCTGAAGCCTAACTCGAGCACCACCACCACCACCACTGAGATCCGGCTGCTAACAAAGCCCGAAAGGAA
GCTGAGTTGGCTGCTGCCACCGCTGAGCAATAACTAGCATAACCCCTTGGGGCCTCTAAACGGGTCTTGA
GGGGTTTTTTGCTGAAAGGAGGAACTATATCCGGAT
Features (pLannotate 1.2.2; 19 found; start..end, strand, type, name):
     12..440     +  rep_origin     f1 ori (sequence partly withheld): f1 bacteriophage origin of replication; arrow indicates direction of (+) strand synthesis
    493..597     +  promoter       AmpR promoter: bla
    598..1458    +  CDS            AmpR: β-lactamase; bla; confers resistance to ampicillin, carbenicillin, and related antibiotics
   1629..2217    +  rep_origin     ori: high-copy-number ColE1/pMB1/pBR322/pUC origin of replication
   2403..2542    -  misc_feature   bom: basis of mobility region from pBR322
   2644..2835    -  CDS            rop: Rop protein, which maintains plasmids at low copy number; rop
   2852..3232    +  CDS            YPB1_ECOLX: Protein predicted: Swiss-Prot protein existence level 4. From Escherichia coli.
   3304..3595    -  CDS            TcR (fragment): tetracycline efflux protein; tet; confers resistance to tetracycline
   3610..3631    -  protein_bind   CAP binding site: CAP binding activates transcription in the presence of cAMP. E. coli catabolite activator protein
   3644..4726    -  CDS            lacI: lac repressor; lacI; The lac repressor binds to the lac operator to inhibit transcription in E. coli. This inhibition can be relieved by adding lactose or isopropyl-β-D-thiogalactopyranoside (IPTG).
   4727..4804    -  promoter       lacI promoter: lacI
   4812..5091    -  CDS            TcR (fragment): tetracycline efflux protein; tet; confers resistance to tetracycline
   5113..5131    +  promoter       T7 promoter: promoter for bacteriophage T7 RNA polymerase
   5132..5156    +  protein_bind   lac operator: The lac repressor binds to the lac operator to inhibit transcription in E. coli. This inhibition can be relieved by adding lactose or isopropyl-β-D-thiogalactopyranoside (IPTG). lac repressor encoded by lacI
   5171..5193    +  RBS            RBS: efficient ribosome binding site from bacteriophage T7 gene 10 (Olins and Rangwala, 1989)
   5237..5461    +  CDS            SNCA (fragment): SYUA_HUMAN - Also known as NACP, PARK1. Experimental evidence at protein level: Swiss-Prot protein existence level 1. Neuronal protein that plays several roles in synaptic activity such as regulation of synaptic vesicle trafficking and subsequent neurotransmitter release. Participates as a monomer in synaptic vesicle exocytosis by enhancing vesicle priming, fusion and dilation of exocytotic fusion pores (PubMed:28288128, PubMed:30404828). Mechanistically, acts by increasing local Ca(2+) release from microdomains which is essential for the enhancement of ATP-induced exocytosis (PubMed:30404828)
   5471..5488    +  CDS            9xHis (fragment): 9xHis affinity tag
   5498..5547    +  CDS            SET1 (fragment): solubility-enhancement tag derived from T7 phage gene 10B
   5555..5602    +  terminator     T7 terminator: transcription terminator for bacteriophage T7 RNA polymerase
