[The description below was written by a language model from this plasmid's Addgene catalogue record and pLannotate feature annotations shown in this document.]
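Description:
pET21a asyn(66-140) K102A is a bacterial expression plasmid built on the pET21a backbone for overproducing an N-terminally truncated form of human alpha-synuclein (SNCA) in E. coli. It is propagated through a ColE1/pBR322-type origin accompanied by the rop gene and bom region, which matches the low copy number listed in the catalogue, and it is selected with ampicillin via the β-lactamase gene under its own promoter. An f1 phage origin is also present, along with short tetracycline-resistance remnants inherited from the pBR322 lineage that are not functional markers.

The expression cassette follows the standard pET layout: a T7 promoter immediately followed by a lac operator, the T7 gene 10 ribosome binding site, the coding region, and a T7 terminator. The plasmid carries lacI, so transcription is repressed until induced with IPTG in a host that supplies T7 RNA polymerase. The insert is annotated as a 225 nt SNCA fragment, the right length for residues 66–140, and it carries the lysine-to-alanine substitution at position 102 according to the record.

The catalogue lists a 6xHis tag at the N terminus of the insert. The feature table shows a gap of about 40 nt between the ribosome binding site and the SNCA fragment, but the only annotated His sequence lies downstream of the insert, where pET21a normally carries its C-terminal His tag. Whether that downstream tag is translated depends on a stop codon that the table does not show.

The stated purpose is overexpression of the truncated protein, and the associated publication examines which charged residues are essential for fibril formation by a lysosome-derived N-terminal alpha-synuclein truncation.
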