Addgene plasmid #240588: pET21a asyn(66-140) K102A
Purpose: Overexpress truncated alpha-Synuclein protein
Depositing lab: Jennifer Lee. Depositing organization: National Heart, Lung, and Blood Institute (NHLBI). Publication: Defining essential charged residues in fibril formation of a lysosomal derived N-terminal alpha-synuclein truncation. McGlinchey RP, Ramos S, Dimitriadis EK, Wilson CB, Lee JC. Nat Commun. 2025 Apr 23;16(1):3825. doi: 10.1038/s41467-025-58899-9. PubMed 40268916.
Backbone
  Vector backbone: pET21a
  Vector type: Bacterial Expression
Growth in bacteria
  Bacterial resistance: Ampicillin, 100 μg/mL
  Growth temperature: 37°C
  Growth strain: DH5alpha
  Copy number: Low Copy
Gene/Insert
  Gene/Insert name: aSyn
  Species: H. sapiens (human)
  Mutation: aa 66-140 only, K102A
  Entrez Gene: SNCA (a.k.a. NACP, PARK1, PARK4, PD1)
  Promoter: T7
  Tag / fusion protein: 6xHis (N terminal on insert)
  Cloning method: Other
  Sequencing primers: 5′ T7 fwd
Terms and licenses: Academic/Nonprofit Terms; Industry Terms: Not Available to Industry
How to cite: pET21a asyn(66-140) K102A was a gift from Jennifer Lee (Addgene plasmid # 240588 ; http://n2t.net/addgene:240588 ; RRID:Addgene_240588)
